>Addgene plasmid #171003 | EGFP-uTEV1-MAVS-mTA5 | addgene full sequence | sequence record 335793 | Addgene NGS Result
TGCTTATATAGGCCTCCCACCGTACACGCCTACCTCGACATACGTTCTCTATCACTGATAGGGAGTAAAC
TCGACATACGTTCTCTATCACTGATAGGGATAAACTCGACATACGTTCTCTATCACTGATAGGGAGTAAA
CTCGACATACGTTCTCTATCACTGATAGGGAGTAAACTCGACATACGTTCTCTATCACTGATAGGGAGTA
AACTCGACATCGTTCTCTATCACTGATAGGGAGTAAACTCGACATACGTTCTCTATCACTGATAGGGAGT
AAACTCGACATATCGATTCGCGGCCAAAGTGGATCTCTGCTGTCCCTGTAATAAACCCGAAAATTTTGAA
TTTTTGTAATTTGTTTTTGTAATTCTTTAGTTTGTATGTCTGTTGCTATTATGTCTACTATTCTTTCCCC
TGCACTGTACCCCCCAATCCCCCCTTTTCTTTTAAAATTGTGGATGAATACTGCCATTTGTCTCGAGGTC
GAGAATTGTCCCCTCGGGGTTGGGAGGTGGGTCTGAAACGATAATGGTGAATATCCCTGCCTAACTCTAT
TCACTATAGAAAGTACAGCAAAAACTATTCTTAAACCTACCAAGCCTCCTACTATCATTATGAATAATTT
TATATACCACAGCCAATTTGTTATGTTAAACCAATTCCACAAACTTGCCCATTTATCTAATTCCAATAAT
TCTTGTTCATTCTTTTCTTGCTGGTTTTGCGATTCTTCAATTAAGGAGTGTATTAAGCTTGTGTAATTGT
TAATTTCTCTGTCCCACTCCATCCAGGTCGTGTGATTCCAAATCTGTTCCAGAGATTTATTACTCCAACT
AGCATTCCAAGGCACAGCAGTGGTGCAAATGAGTTTTCCAGAGCAACCCCAAATCCCCAGGAGCTGTTGA
TCCTTTAGGTATCTTTCCACAGCCAGGATTCTTGCCTGGAGCTGCTTGATGCCCCAGACTGTGAGTTGCA
ACAGATGCTGTTGCGCCTCAATAGCCCTCAGCAAATTGTTCTGCTGCTGCACTATACCAGACAATAATTG
TCTGGCCTGTACCGTCAGCGTCATTGACGCTGCGCCCATAGTGCTTCCTGCTGCTCCCAAGAACCCAAGG
AACAAAGCTCCTATTCCCACTGCTCTTTTTTCTCTCTGCACCACTCTTCTCTTTGCCTTGGTGGGTGCTA
CTCCTAATGGTTCAATTTTTACTACTTTATATTTATATAATTCACTTCTCCAATTGTCCCTCATATCTCC
TCCTCCAGGTCTGAAGATCAGCGGCCGCTTGCTGTGCGGTGGTCTTACTTTTGTTTTGCTCTTCCTCTAT
CTTGTCTAAAGCTTCCTTGGTGTCTTTTATCTCTATCCTTTGATGCACACAATAGAGGGTTGCTACTGTA
TTATATAATGATCTAAGTTCTTCTGATCCTGTCTGAAGGGATGGTTGTAGCTGTCCCAGTATTTGTCTAC
AGCCTTCTGATGTTTCTAACAGGCCAGGATTAACTGCGAATCGTTCTAGCTCCCTGCTTGCCCATACTAT
ATGTTTTAATTTATATTTTTTCTTTCCCCCTGGCCTTAACCGAATTTTTTCCCATCGCGATCTAATTCTC
CCCCGCTTAATACTGACGCTCTCGCACCCATCTCTCTCCTTCTAGCCTCCGCTAGTCAAAATTTTTGGCG
TACTCACCAGTCGCCGCCCCTCGCCTCTTGCCGTGCGCGCTTCAGCAAGCCGAGTCCTGCGTCGAGAGAG
CTCCTCTGGTTTCCCTTTCGCTTTCAAGTCCCTGTTCGGGCGCCACTGCTAGAGATTTTCCACACTGACT
AAAAGGGTCTGAGGGATCTCTAGTTACCAGAGTCACACAACAGACGGGCACACACTACTTGAAGCACTCA
AGGCAAGCTTTATTGAGGCTTAAGCAGTGGGTTCCCTAGTTAGCCAGAGAGCTCCCAGGCTCAGATCTGG
TCTAACCAGAGAGACCCGTTTATGTATCGAGCTAGGCACTTAAATACAATATCTCTGCAATGCGGCAATT
CAGTGGTTCGTCCAATCCATGTCAGACCCGTCTGTTGCCTTCCTAATAAGGCACGATCGTACCACCTTAC
TTCCACCAATCGGCATGCACGGTGCTTTTTCTCTCCTTGTAAGGCATGTTGCTAACTCATCGTTACCATG
TTGCAAGACTACAAGAGTATTGCATAAGACTACATTAAGCTTGCAGCTCCAGCTTTTGTTCCCTTTAGTG
AGGGTTAATTGCGCGCTTGGCGTAATCATGGTCATAGCTGTTTCCTGTGTGAAATTGTTATCCGCTCACA
ATTCCACACAACATACGAGCCGGAAGCATAAAGTGTAAAGCCTGGGGTGCCTAATGAGTGAGCTAACTCA
CATTAATTGCGTTGCGCTCACTGCCCGCTTTCCAGTCGGGAAACCTGTCGTGCCAGCTGCATTAATGAAT
CGGCCAACGCGCGGGGAGAGGCGGTTTGCGTATTGGGCGCTCTTCCGCTTCCTCGCTCACTGACTCGCTG
CGCTCGGTCGTTCGGCTGCGGCGAGCGGTATCAGCTCACTCAAAGGCGGTAATACGGTTATCCACAGAAT
CAGGGGATAACGCAGGAAAGAACATGTGAGCAAAAGGCCAGCAAAAGGCCAGGAACCGTAAAAAGGCCGC
GTTGCTGGCGTTTTTCCATAGGCTCCGCCCCCCTGACGAGCATCACAAAAATCGACGCTCAAGTCAGAGG
TGGCGAAACCCGACAGGACTATAAAGATACCAGGCGTTTCCCCCTGGAAGCTCCCTCGTGCGCTCTCCTG
TTCCGACCCTGCCGCTTACCGGATACCTGTCCGCCTTTCTCCCTTCGGGAAGCGTGGCGCTTTCTCATAG
CTCACGCTGTAGGTATCTCAGTTCGGTGTAGGTCGTTCGCTCCAAGCTGGGCTGTGTGCACGAACCCCCC
GTTCAGCCCGACCGCTGCGCCTTATCCGGTAACTATCGTCTTGAGTCCAACCCGGTAAGACACGACTTAT
CGCCACTGGCAGCAGCCACTGGTAACAGGATTAGCAGAGCGAGGTATGTAGGCGGTGCTACAGAGTTCTT
GAAGTGGTGGCCTAACTACGGCTACACTAGAAGAACAGTATTTGGTATCTGCGCTCTGCTGAAGCCAGTT
ACCTTCGGAAAAAGAGTTGGTAGCTCTTGATCCGGCAAACAAACCACCGCTGGTAGCGGTGGTTTTTTTG
TTTGCAAGCAGCAGATTACGCGCAGAAAAAAAGGATCTCAAGAAGATCCTTTGATCTTTTCTACGGGGTC
TGACGCTCAGTGGAACGAAAACTCACGTTAAGGGATTTTGGTCATGAGATTATCAAAAAGGATCTTCACC
TAGATCCTTTTAAATTAAAAATGAAGTTTTAAATCAATCTAAAGTATATATGAGTAAACTTGGTCTGACA
GTTACCAATGCTTAATCAGTGAGGCACCTATCTCAGCGATCTGTCTATTTCGTTCATCCATAGTTGCCTG
ACTCCCCGTCGTGTAGATAACTACGATACGGGAGGGCTTACCATCTGGCCCCAGTGCTGCAATGATACCG
CGAGACCCACGCTCACCGGCTCCAGATTTATCAGCAATAAACCAGCCAGCCGGAAGGGCCGAGCGCAGAA
GTGGTCCTGCAACTTTATCCGCCTCCATCCAGTCTATTAATTGTTGCCGGGAAGCTAGAGTAAGTAGTTC
GCCAGTTAATAGTTTGCGCAACGTTGTTGCCATTGCTACAGGCATCGTGGTGTCACGCTCGTCGTTTGGT
ATGGCTTCATTCAGCTCCGGTTCCCAACGATCAAGGCGAGTTACATGATCCCCCATGTTGTGCAAAAAAG
CGGTTAGCTCCTTCGGTCCTCCGATCGTTGTCAGAAGTAAGTTGGCCGCAGTGTTATCACTCATGGTTAT
GGCAGCACTGCATAATTCTCTTACTGTCATGCCATCCGTAAGATGCTTTTCTGTGACTGGTGAGTACTCA
ACCAAGTCATTCTGAGAATAGTGTATGCGGCGACCGAGTTGCTCTTGCCCGGCGTCAATACGGGATAATA
CCGCGCCACATAGCAGAACTTTAAAAGTGCTCATCATTGGAAAACGTTCTTCGGGGCGAAAACTCTCAAG
GATCTTACCGCTGTTGAGATCCAGTTCGATGTAACCCACTCGTGCACCCAACTGATCTTCAGCATCTTTT
ACTTTCACCAGCGTTTCTGGGTGAGCAAAAACAGGAAGGCAAAATGCCGCAAAAAAGGGAATAAGGGCGA
CACGGAAATGTTGAATACTCATACTCTTCCTTTTTCAATATTATTGAAGCATTTATCAGGGTTATTGTCT
CATGAGCGGATACATATTTGAAAGGCCTCCAAAAAAGCCTCCTCACTACTTCTGGAATAGCTCAGAGGCC
GAGGCGGCCTCGGCCTCTGCATAAATAAAAAAAATTAGTCAGCCATGGGGCGGAGAATGGGCGGAACTGG
GCGGAGTTAGGGGCGGGATGGGCGGAGTTAGGGGCGGGATAGCTAGAGCCAGACATGATAAGATACATTG
ATGAGTTTGGACAAACCACAACTAGAATGCAGTGAAAAAAATGCTTTATTTGTGAAATTTGTGATGCTAT
TGCTTTATTTGTAACCATTATAAGCTGCAATAAACAAGTTCCTCTCACTCTCTGATATTCATTTCTTTGC
AAGTTATAAATACTGAATAATAAGATGACATGAACTACTACTGCTAGAGATTTTCCACACTGACTAAAAG
GGTCTGAGGGATCTCTAGTTACCAGAGTCACACAACAGACGGGCACACACTACTTGAAGCACTCAAGGCA
AGCTTTATTGAGGCTTAAGCAGTGGGTTCCCTAGTTAGCCAGAGAGCTCCCAGGCTCAGATCTGGTCTAA
CCAGAGAGACCCAGTACAAGCAAAAAGCAGATCTTGTCTTCGTTGGGAGTGAATTAGCCCTTCCAGTCCC
CCCTTTTCTTTTAAAAAGTGGCTAAGATCTACAGCTGCCTTGTAAGTCATTGGTCTTAAAGGTACCTCTA
GTCCGGACGCCGAGGCGAAACAGGCGGGGAGGCGGCCCAAAGGGAGATCCGACTCGTCTGAGGGCGAAGG
CGAAGACGCGGAAGAGGCCGCAGAGCCGGCAGCAGGCCGCGGGAAGGAAGGTCCGCTGGATTGAGGGCCG
AAGGGACGTAGCAGAAGGACGTCCCGCGCAGAATCCAGGTGGCAACACAGGCGAGCAGCCATGGAAAGGA
CGTCAGCTTCCCCGACAACACCACGGAATTGTCAGTGCCCAACAGCCGAGCCCCTGTCCAGCAGCGGGCA
AGGCAGGCGGCGATGAGTTCCGCCGTGGCAATAGGGAGGGGGAAAGCGAAAGTCCCGGAAAGGAGCTGAC
AGGTGGTGGCAATGCCCCAACCAGTGGGGGTTGCGTCAGCAAACACAGTGCACACCACGCCACGTTGCCT
GACAACGGGCCACAACTCCTCATAAAGAGACAGCAACCAGGATTTATACAAGGAGGAGAAAATGAAAGCC
ATACGGGAAGCAATAGCATGATACAAAGGCATTAAAGCAGCGTATCCACATAGCGTAAAAGGAGCAACAT
AGTTAAGAATACGATATCTTGGATCGATCCTTACTTAGTTACCCGGGGAGCATGTCAAGGTCAAAATCGT
CAAGAGCGTCAGCAGGCAGCATATCAAGGTCAAAGTCGTCAAGGGCATCGGCTGGGAGCATGTCTAAGTC
AAAATCGTCAAGGGCGTCGGTCGGCCCGCCGCTTTCGCACTTTAGCTGTTTCTCCAGGCCACATATGATT
AGTTCCAGGCCGAAAAGGAAGGCAGGTTCGGCTCCCTGCCGGTCGAACAGCTCAATTGCTTGTCTCAGAA
GTGGGGGCATAGAATCGGTGGTAGGTGTCTCTCTTTCCTCTTTTGCTACTTGATGCTCCTGTTCCTCCAA
TACGCAGCCCAGTGTAAAGTGGCCCACGGCGGACAGAGCGTACAGTGCGTTCTCCAGGGAGAAGCCTTGC
TGACACAGGAACGCGAGCTGATTTTCCAGGGTTTCGTACTGTTTCTCTGTTGGGCGGGTGCCGAGATGCA
CTTTAGCCCCGTCGCGATGTGAGAGGAGAGCACAGCGGTATGACTTGGCGTTGTTCCGCAGAAAGTCTTG
CCATGACTCGCCTTCCAGGGGGCAGAAGTGGGTATGATGCCTGTCCAGCATCTCGATTGGCAGGGCATCG
AGCAGGGCCCGCTTGTTCTTCACGTGCCAGTACAGGGTAGGCTGCTCAACTCCCAGCTTTTGAGCGAGTT
TCCTTGTCGTCAGGCCTTCGATACCGACACCATTGAGTAATTCCAGAGCTCCGTTTATGACTTTGCTCTT
GTCCAGTCTAGACATGGTGAATTGCTGGGGAGAGAGGTCGGTGATTCGGTCAACGAGGGAGCCGACTGCC
GACGTGCGCTCCGGAGGCTTGCAGAATGCGGAACACCGCGCGGGCAGGAACAGGGCCCACACTACCGCCC
CACACCCCGCCTCCCGCACCGCCCCTTCCCGGCCGCTGCTCTCGGCGCGCCCTGCTGAGCAGCCGCTATT
GGCCACAGCCCATCGCGGTCGGCGCGCTGCCATTGCTCCCTGGCGCTGTCCGTCTGCGAGGGTACTAGTG
AGACGTGCGGCTTCCGTTTGTCACGTCCGGCACGCCGCGAACCGCAAGGAACCTTCCCGACTTAGGGGCG
GAGCAGGAAGCGTCGCCGGGGGGCCCACAAGGGTAGCGGCGAAGATCCGGGTGACGCTGCGAACGGACGT
GAAGAATGTGCGAGACCCAGGGTCGGCGCCGCTGCGTTTCCCGGAACCACGCCCAGAGCAGCCGCGTCCC
TGCGCAAACCCAGGGCTGCCTTGGAAAAGGCGCAACCCCAACCCCGGATGAATTCGGCCCTAGTGCAGAC
GCGCCCGGATCAGTACGATGAACAGCACCACCAGGAGTGTGACTACCAGCACCCCTGTCACAGCCACCTG
GAGCCACAGAGCCCCAGGTGAGGGCCTTCCACTACCTGAGCCGGAACTGCCGCTCCCCTCTCCACTCCCA
GGCTTACCAGACCCAGAAGTAGAGCCGCTACCCTCGCCTGATCCGGGCTTGCCAGAACCTGACGTGGAAC
CGAATTCCACCATGAAAACTTTATGGCCCCCCCACAATACTGAGTCAGCATTTAATCGCCAACCACTAAC
CCACTGCTGCGCCTCCTGATTTGTCAACAATTCCATGAAGTTTTTCGGCACGCTTGTGAAATAATTGTTT
GTGTTGGTGAAATTCGATGCTGAGTGTATACCAACAATGAACCCATCTCTAGTTGATACTAATGGATTGC
CACACTGCCCATCCTTGGTTTGAATCCAATGCTTCCAGAATATGCCATCAGATGAAGGGAATGTGCAACT
AGTGTCTGACACCATGCTAGACATGCTCTTAGTTTGGAAGTTGGTTGTCACAAGACATATGCGCTCTTCC
CTTTGTGGCTCTCTAAATTTCAGCTTTTGAGGAAATGGTGGGAAATCCTTAGGCATGCGAATAATTATCA
TGTCCCTCCCATCAATGAGGTGTTGTTGCAAAGTCGTGGTGTTCTTGACCTTGAATACACCATGTAGTGA
TTGGACCAACAGTGTTCCATTATTTCTTCTAAACAAGTGCTTGTTTGTAATGATGAAGGGACCAAATCCA
ATACCATACAACGATGTTGTGTGCCCATCAGATTCATTCGTCAAATGACAAATGGTGCTCGATATCGGGT
TGTAATCACGTGGTCCCTTAAACAAGCTTTCTCCGCCTGAACCGGATCCGCCTGTGCCAGATCCAAGGTC
CTTGTACAGCTCGTCCATGCCGAGAGTGATCCCGGCGGCGGTCACGAACTCCAGCAGGACCATGTGATCG
CGCTTCTCGTTGGGGTCTTTGCTCAGGGCGGACTGGGTGCTCAGGTAGTGGTTGTCGGGCAGCAGCACGG
GGCCGTCGCCGATGGGGGTGTTCTGCTGGTAGTGGTCGGCGAGCTGCACGCTGCCGTCCTCGATGTTGTG
GCGGATCTTGAAGTTCACCTTGATGCCGTTCTTCTGCTTGTCGGCCATGATATAGACGTTGTGGCTGTTG
TAGTTGTACTCCAGCTTGTGCCCCAGGATGTTGCCGTCCTCCTTGAAGTCGATGCCCTTCAGCTCGATGC
GGTTCACCAGGGTGTCGCCCTCGAACTTCACCTCGGCGCGGGTCTTGTAGTTGCCGTCGTCCTTGAAGAA
GATGGTGCGCTCCTGGACGTAGCCTTCGGGCATGGCGGACTTGAAGAAGTCGTGCTGCTTCATGTGGTCG
GGGTAGCGGCTGAAGCACTGCACGCCGTAGGTCAGGGTGGTCACGAGGGTGGGCCAGGGCACGGGCAGCT
TGCCGGTGGTGCAGATGAACTTCAGGGTCAGCTTGCCGTAGGTGGCATCGCCCTCGCCCTCGCCGGACAC
GCTGAACTTGTGGCCGTTTACGTCGCCGTCCAGCTCGACCAGGATGGGCACCACCCCGGTGAACAGCTCC
TCGCCCTTGCTCACCATGGTGGCGCTAGCCAATTCTCCAGGCGATCTGACGGTTCACTAAACGAGCTC
Features (pLannotate 1.2.2; 27 found; start..end, strand, type, name):
    340..457     -  misc_feature   cPPT/CTS: central polypurine tract and central termination sequence of HIV-1
    498..522     -  CDS            Rev (fragment): human immunodeficiency virus 1 (HIV-1) Rev protein; rev; enhances nuclear export of unspliced and incompletely spliced viral mRNAs
    899..1132    -  misc_feature   RRE: The Rev response element (RRE) of HIV-1 allows for Rev-dependent mRNA export from the nucleus to the cytoplasm.
   1278..1641    -  CDS            HIV-1 gag (fragment): gag protein from human immunodeficiency virus 1; gag
   1625..1750    -  misc_feature   HIV-1 Ψ: packaging signal of human immunodeficiency virus type 1
   1797..1977    -  LTR            5' LTR (truncated): truncated 5' long terminal repeat (LTR) from HIV-1
   1978..2204    -  promoter       RSV promoter: Rous sarcoma virus enhancer/promoter
   2232..2250    -  promoter       T3 promoter: promoter for bacteriophage T3 RNA polymerase
   2295..2311    -  protein_bind   lac operator: The lac repressor binds to the lac operator to inhibit transcription in E. coli. This inhibition can be relieved by adding lactose or isopropyl-β-D-thiogalactopyranoside (IPTG). lac repressor encoded by lacI
   2319..2349    -  promoter       lac promoter: promoter for the E. coli lac operon
   2364..2385    -  protein_bind   CAP binding site: CAP binding activates transcription in the presence of cAMP. E. coli catabolite activator protein
   2398..2490    -  CDS            lacI (fragment): lac repressor; lacI; The lac repressor binds to the lac operator to inhibit transcription in E. coli. This inhibition can be relieved by adding lactose or isopropyl-β-D-thiogalactopyranoside (IPTG).
   2673..3261    -  rep_origin     ori: high-copy-number ColE1/pMB1/pBR322/pUC origin of replication
   3432..4292    -  CDS            AmpR: β-lactamase; bla; confers resistance to ampicillin, carbenicillin, and related antibiotics
   4293..4356    -  promoter       AmpR promoter: bla
   4364..4499    -  rep_origin     SV40 ori: SV40 origin of replication
   4539..4660    -  polyA_signal   SV40 poly(A) signal: SV40 polyadenylation signal
   4732..4965    -  LTR            3' LTR (ΔU3): self-inactivating 3' long terminal repeat (LTR) from HIV-1
   4967..5038    -  CDS            nef (fragment): NEF_HV1Z2 - Experimental evidence at protein level: Swiss-Prot protein existence level 1. Extracellular Nef protein targets CD4(+) T-lymphocytes for apoptosis by interacting with CXCR4 surface receptors. From Human immunodeficiency virus type 1 group M subtype D (isolate Z2/CDC-Z34) (HIV-1).
   5064..5612    -  misc_feature   WPRE (fragment): woodchuck hepatitis virus posttranscriptional regulatory element
   5648..5758    -  CDS            VP48: 3 tandem repeats of the minimal activation domain of herpes simplex virus VP16 (Cheng et al., 2013)
   5688..6385    -  CDS            rtTA3 (fragment): reverse tetracycline transactivator 3 activates expression from Tet-responsive promoters in the presence of doxycycline
   6395..6905    -  promoter       hPGK promoter: human phosphoglycerate kinase 1 promoter
   6923..7027    -  CDS            MAVS (fragment): MAVS_HUMAN - Also known as IPS1, KIAA1271, VISA. Experimental evidence at protein level: Swiss-Prot protein existence level 1. Required for innate immune defense against viruses (PubMed:16125763, PubMed:16127453, PubMed:16153868, PubMed:16177806, PubMed:19631370, PubMed:20451243, PubMed:23087404, PubMed:20127681, PubMed:21170385). Acts downstream of DHX33, DDX58/RIG-I and IFIH1/MDA5, which detect intracellular dsRNA produced during viral replication, to coordinate pathways leading to the activation of NF-kappa-B, IRF3 and IRF7, and to the subsequent induction of antiviral cytokines such as IFN
   7148..7804    -  CDS            TEV protease (fragment): tobacco etch virus protease (Kapust et al., 2001)
   7841..8557    -  CDS            EGFP: EGFP is a basic (constitutively fluorescent) green fluorescent protein published in 1996, derived from Aequorea victoria. It is reported to be a rapidly-maturing weak dimer with moderate acid sensitivity.
   8580..286     -  promoter       tight TRE promoter (across the origin): Tet-responsive promoter PTight, consisting of seven tet operator sequences followed by the minimal CMV promoter
