[The description below was written by a language model from this plasmid's Addgene catalogue record and pLannotate feature annotations shown in this document.]
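Description:
EGFP-uTEV1-MAVS-mTA5 is a third-generation, self-inactivating HIV-1 lentiviral vector built on the pCW-Cas9 backbone, designed for doxycycline-inducible expression of a membrane-targeted protease in mammalian cells. It is maintained in E. coli through a high-copy ColE1/pUC-type origin with ampicillin resistance. The viral framework consists of an RSV promoter fused to a truncated 5' LTR, the Ψ packaging signal with a gag fragment, the RRE, cPPT/CTS, a WPRE and a ΔU3 3' LTR, followed by an SV40 polyadenylation signal and SV40 origin. There is no annotated mammalian drug-resistance gene; the record lists EGFP fluorescence as the selectable marker.

The payload is a synthetic fusion of about 1.6 kb driven by the tight TRE promoter (seven tet operators plus a minimal CMV promoter). It encodes EGFP, then the TEV protease variant uTEV1, then the C-terminal transmembrane domain of human MAVS carrying the Y536delinsFIVLI and R537A changes. Downstream, a human PGK promoter constitutively expresses an rtTA3-type reverse tetracycline transactivator, making this an all-in-one Tet-On vector in which doxycycline switches on the fusion. According to the record, this is the protease component of the HiLITR system, a transcriptional reporter of protein localization. The mutated MAVS tail-anchor sequence directs insertion into both mitochondrial and ER membranes, in contrast to a purely mitochondrial tail anchor. EGFP allows the expression and distribution of the protease to be followed. Constructs of this series were used to study mitochondrial and ER membrane protein trafficking, including in high-throughput CRISPRi screens.
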