Addgene plasmid #171003: EGFP-uTEV1-MAVS-mTA5
Purpose: HiLITR protease with MAVS [Y536delinsFIVLI, R537A] C-terminal tmd targeting information (Mitochondria and ER insertion)
Depositing lab: Alice Ting. Depositing organization: Stanford University. Publication: An engineered transcriptional reporter of protein localization identifies regulators of mitochondrial and ER membrane protein trafficking in high-throughput CRISPRi screens. Coukos RW, Yao D, Sanchez ML, Strand ET, Olive ME, Udeshi ND, Weissman JS, Carr SA, Bassik MC, Ting AY. Elife. 2021 Aug 20;10. pii: 69142. doi: 10.7554/eLife.69142. PubMed 34414886.
Backbone
  Vector backbone: pCW-Cas9
  Backbone size w/o insert (bp): 8000
  Vector type: Mammalian Expression, Lentiviral, Synthetic Biology
  Selectable markers: EGFP
Growth in bacteria
  Bacterial resistance: Ampicillin, 100 μg/mL
  Growth temperature: 37°C
  Growth strain: NEB Stable
  Copy number: High Copy
Gene/Insert
  Gene/Insert name: EGFP-uTEV1-MAVS(tmd)[Y536delinsFIVLI, R537A]
  Species: Synthetic
  Insert size (bp): 1600
  Mutation: MAVS(tmd)[Y536delinsFIVLI, R537A]
  Promoter: pTRE-tight (TetOn)
  Cloning method: Gibson Cloning
Terms and licenses: Academic/Nonprofit Terms; Industry Terms: Not Available to Industry
How to cite: EGFP-uTEV1-MAVS-mTA5 was a gift from Alice Ting (Addgene plasmid # 171003 ; http://n2t.net/addgene:171003 ; RRID:Addgene_171003)
